>Addgene plasmid #37308 | CFP-GAI(1-151) | addgene partial sequence | sequence record 47572 | CMV-F 5'-CGCAAATGGGCGGTAGGCGTG-3'
TCAGATCCGCTAGCGCTACCGGNTCGCCACCATGGTGAGCAAGGGCGAGGAGCTGTTCACCGGGGTGGTG
CCCATCCTGGTCGAGCTGGACGGCGACGTAAACGGCCACAAGTTCAGCGTGTCCGGCGAGGGCGAGGGCG
ATGCCACCTACGGCAAGCTGACCCTGAAGTTCATCTGCACCACCGGCAAGCTGCCCGTGCCCTGGCCCAC
CCTCGTGACCACCCTGACCTGGGGCGTGCAGTGCTTCAGCCGCTACCCCGACCACATGAAGCAGCACGAC
TTCTTCAAGTCCGCCATGCCCGAAGGCTACGTCCAGGAGCGCACCATCTTCTTCAAGGACGACGGCAACT
ACAAGACCCGCGCCGAGGTGAAGTTCGAGGGCGACACCCTGGTGAACCGCATCGAGCTGAAGGGCATCGA
CTTCAAGGAGGACGGCAACATCCTGGGGCACAAGCTGGAGTACAACTACATCAGCCACAACGTCTATATC
ACCGCCGACAAGCAGAAGAACGGCATCAAGGCCAACTTCAAGATCCGCCACAACATCGAGGACGGCAGCG
TGCAGCTCGCCGACCACTACCAGCAGAACACCCCCATCGGCGACGGCCCCGTGCTGCTGCCCGACAACCA
CTACCTGAGCACCCAGTCCGCCCTGAGCAAAGACCCCAACGAGAAGCGCGATCACATGGTCCTGCTGGAG
TTCGTGACCGCCGCCGGGATCACTCTCGGCATGGACGAGCTGTACAAGAGCGCAGGAGGAATGAAGAGAG
ATCATCATCATCATCATCATCAAGATAAGAAGACTATGATGATGAATGAAGAAGACGACGGTAACGGCAT
GGATGAGCTTCTAGCTGTTCTTGGT
