>Addgene plasmid #37308 | CFP-GAI(1-151) | addgene partial sequence | sequence record 47656 | SV40pA-R 5'-GAAATTTGTGATGCTATTGC-3'
CAACAACAATTGCATTCATTTTATGTTTCAGGTTCAGGGGGAGGTGTGGGAGGTTTTTTAAAGCAAGTAA
AACCTCTACAAATGTGGTATGGCTGATTATGATCAGTTATCTAGATCCGGTGGATCCCGGGCCCGCGGTA
CCGTCGACTGCAGAATTCGAAGCTTGAGCTCCACCAGCACTACCACCAGCACTAGCCGTCGCTGTAGTGG
TTTCCACGACGCCGTTTGAGCATTTCAACCGCTTGTTTGTAGTATACGTATCTCCTCCGCCGCCTTGGTT
AGACGAAGAAGCCGAATCGATAGCGAACTGATTGAGAATCGCGTCACCGGGAATAGCTTTAAGATCGTAC
TCGGCGTTAGACGACGGAGGATTAAGGTCGGTGAGCATAGAATCAAGCCACGTGTAAAGCTCCGCCGGAT
TATAGTGAACAGTCTCAGTAGCGAGTTGAGAAAGATCGTCTTCTTGAACATTAGACATCATAACTTCAAG
CTGCTCGAGTTTCTGAGCAACATCAGCCATTTCGGATGACCTAACCTTGTAACCAAGAACAGCTAGAAGC
TCATCCATGCCGTTACCGTCGTCTTCTTCATTCATCATCATAGTCTTCTTATCTTGATGATGATGATGAT
GATGATCTCTCTTCATTCCTCCTGCGCTCTTGTACAGCTCGTCCATGCCGAGAGTGATCCCGGCGGCGGT
CACGAACTCCAGCAGGACCATGTGATCGCGCTTCTCGTTGGGGTCTTTGCTCAGGGCGGACTGGGTGCTC
AGGTAGTGGTTGTCGGGCAGCAGCACGGGGCCGTCGCCGAATGGGGGTGTTCTGCTGGTAGTGGTCGGCG
AGCTGCACGCTGCCGTCCTCGATGTTGTGGC
