[The description below was written by a language model from this plasmid's Addgene catalogue record.]
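Description:
CFP-GAI(1-151) is a mammalian expression plasmid built on the Clontech pECFP-C1 backbone (about 4.7 kb without insert). It is propagated in E. coli under kanamycin selection, and it carries a neomycin resistance marker that allows G418 selection of transfected mammalian cells. The record does not list the origin of replication or the copy number, and no feature table is provided, so the description rests on the catalogue fields alone.

The payload is a truncated form of the Arabidopsis thaliana GAI gene (GIBBERELLIC ACID INSENSITIVE, also known as RGA2) encoding amino acids 1-151. It was inserted by restriction cloning between BsrGI and SacI sites, downstream of and in frame with the backbone's cyan fluorescent protein. This produces a fusion with CFP at the N terminus, and expression is driven by the CMV promoter, a strong constitutive promoter in most mammalian cell lines. GAI is a DELLA-family repressor of gibberellin signalling, and its N-terminal region is the part that associates with the gibberellin receptor GID1 when the hormone is present.

The associated publication describes a gibberellin-induced dimerization system for rapid and orthogonal logic gating. In that context, the construct most plausibly serves as one fluorescently labelled half of a chemically inducible dimerization pair, with the CFP tag allowing its localization to be followed by live-cell imaging. The truncation suggests it was used to define or test a GAI fragment for hormone-dependent binding, although the record does not state this purpose explicitly.
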