Addgene plasmid #37308: CFP-GAI(1-151)
Depositing lab: Takanari Inoue. Depositing organization: Johns Hopkins University and School of Medicine. Publication: Rapid and orthogonal logic gating with a gibberellin-induced dimerization system. Miyamoto T, Derose R, Suarez A, Ueno T, Chen M, Sun TP, Wolfgang MJ, Mukherjee C, Meyers DJ, Inoue T. Nat Chem Biol. 2012 Mar 25;8(5):465-70. doi: 10.1038/nchembio.922. PubMed 22446836.
Backbone
  Vector backbone: pECFP-C1
  Backbone manufacturer: Clontech
  Backbone size w/o insert (bp): 4700
  Vector type: Mammalian Expression
  Selectable markers: Neomycin (select with G418)
Growth in bacteria
  Bacterial resistance: Kanamycin, 50 μg/mL
  Growth temperature: 37°C
  Growth strain: DH5alpha
  Copy number: Unknown
Gene/Insert
  Gene/Insert name: GAI
  Species: A. thaliana (mustard weed)
  Mutation: contains aa 1-151
  Entrez Gene: GAI (a.k.a. AT1G14920, F10B6.34, F10B6_34, GAI PROTEIN, GIBBERELLIC ACID INSENSITIVE, RESTORATION ON GROWTH ON AMMONIA 2, RGA2)
  Promoter: CMV
  Tag / fusion protein: CFP (N terminal on backbone)
  Cloning method: Restriction Enzyme; 5′ cloning site BsrGI (unknown if destroyed); 3′ cloning site SacI (unknown if destroyed)
  Sequencing primers: 5′ EGFP-C; 3′ SV40pA-R
Terms and licenses: Academic/Nonprofit Terms; Industry Terms: Not Available to Industry
How to cite: CFP-GAI(1-151) was a gift from Takanari Inoue (Addgene plasmid # 37308 ; http://n2t.net/addgene:37308 ; RRID:Addgene_37308)
